Addgene plasmid #42630: Pet28a_Human_H2B.1
Depositing lab: Joe Landry. Depositing organization: Virginia Commonwealth University.
Backbone
  Vector backbone: Pet28a
  Backbone manufacturer: Novagen
  Backbone size w/o insert (bp): 5368
  Total vector size (bp): 5625
  Modifications to backbone: None
  Vector type: Bacterial Expression
Growth in bacteria
  Bacterial resistance: Kanamycin, 50 μg/mL
  Growth temperature: 37°C
  Growth strain: DH5alpha
  Growth instructions: None
  Copy number: Low Copy
Gene/Insert
  Gene/Insert name: Human H2B.1
  Species: H. sapiens (human)
  Insert size (bp): 381
  GenBank ID: NP_003509.1
  Entrez Gene: H2BC8 (a.k.a. H2B.1A, H2B/a, H2BC10, H2BC4, H2BC6, H2BC7, H2BFA, HIST1H2BG, dJ221C16.8)
  Promoter: T7
  Tag / fusion protein: Untagged
  Cloning method: Restriction Enzyme; 5′ cloning site NcoI (destroyed during cloning); 3′ cloning site NotI (not destroyed)
  Sequencing primers: 5′ T7 Promoter; 3′ T7 Terminator
Terms and licenses: Academic/Nonprofit Terms; Industry Terms
How to cite: Pet28a_Human_H2B.1 was a gift from Joe Landry (Addgene plasmid # 42630 ; http://n2t.net/addgene:42630 ; RRID:Addgene_42630)
