[The description below was written by a language model from this plasmid's Addgene catalogue record and pLannotate feature annotations shown in this document.]
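Description:
Pet28a_Human_H2B.1 is a bacterial expression plasmid built on the Novagen pET-28a backbone, carrying the coding sequence for human histone H2B.1 (catalogued under the H2BC8 gene entry; the automated annotation matches the 378 nt open reading frame to the H2BC4/H2B type 1-C family, consistent with the near-identity of these H2B genes). The total size is 5,625 bp. It is maintained in E. coli through a ColE1/pBR322-type origin accompanied by the rop gene and bom region, which keep copy number low, and it is selected with kanamycin via the aph(3')-Ia resistance gene. An f1 origin is also present. The short TcR, AmpR promoter and CAP-site fragments in the feature table are most likely backbone remnants or annotation artefacts rather than functional elements.

Expression is driven by the T7 promoter followed by a lac operator and the strong T7 gene 10 ribosome binding site, with a T7 terminator downstream. The plasmid-borne lacI gene supplies the repressor, so transcription is held off until IPTG induction in a host that provides T7 RNA polymerase. The insert was placed between NcoI (destroyed during cloning) and NotI, which removes the N-terminal His tag and thrombin site region of pET-28a. The vector's C-terminal His-tag sequence is still annotated downstream of the insert, but the record lists the protein as untagged, implying that the histone reading frame ends before it. The record does not state a specific application. Untagged recombinant histones of this kind are commonly produced in E. coli for purification and in vitro reconstitution of histone octamers and nucleosomes.
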