Features (pLannotate 1.2.2; 19 found; start..end, strand, type, name):
     12..440     +  rep_origin     f1 ori (sequence partly withheld): f1 bacteriophage origin of replication; arrow indicates direction of (+) strand synthesis
    493..550     +  promoter       AmpR promoter (fragment): bla
    559..1374    -  CDS            KanR: aminoglycoside phosphotransferase; aph(3')-Ia; confers resistance to kanamycin in bacteria or G418 (Geneticin®) in eukaryotes
   1496..2084    +  rep_origin     ori: high-copy-number ColE1/pMB1/pBR322/pUC origin of replication
   2270..2412    -  misc_feature   bom: basis of mobility region from pBR322
   2514..2705    -  CDS            rop: Rop protein, which maintains plasmids at low copy number; rop
   2722..3102    +  CDS            YPB1_ECOLX: Protein predicted: Swiss-Prot protein existence level 4. From Escherichia coli.
   3174..3465    -  CDS            TcR (fragment): tetracycline efflux protein; tet; confers resistance to tetracycline
   3480..3501    -  protein_bind   CAP binding site: CAP binding activates transcription in the presence of cAMP. E. coli catabolite activator protein
   3514..4596    -  CDS            lacI: lac repressor; lacI; The lac repressor binds to the lac operator to inhibit transcription in E. coli. This inhibition can be relieved by adding lactose or isopropyl-β-D-thiogalactopyranoside (IPTG).
   4597..4674    -  promoter       lacI promoter: lacI
   4682..4961    -  CDS            TcR (fragment): tetracycline efflux protein; tet; confers resistance to tetracycline
   4983..5001    +  promoter       T7 promoter: promoter for bacteriophage T7 RNA polymerase
   5002..5026    +  protein_bind   lac operator: The lac repressor binds to the lac operator to inhibit transcription in E. coli. This inhibition can be relieved by adding lactose or isopropyl-β-D-thiogalactopyranoside (IPTG). lac repressor encoded by lacI
   5041..5063    +  RBS            RBS: efficient ribosome binding site from bacteriophage T7 gene 10 (Olins and Rangwala, 1989)
   5070..5447    +  CDS            H2BC4 (sequence partly withheld): H2B1C_HUMAN - Also known as H2BFL, HIST1H2BC. Experimental evidence at protein level: Swiss-Prot protein existence level 1. Has broad antibacterial activity. May contribute to the formation of the functional antimicrobial barrier of the colonic epithelium, and to the bactericidal activity of amniotic fluid. From Homo sapiens (Human).
   5469..5486    +  CDS            9xHis (fragment): 9xHis affinity tag
   5496..5545    +  CDS            SET1 (fragment): solubility-enhancement tag derived from T7 phage gene 10B
   5553..5600    +  terminator     T7 terminator: transcription terminator for bacteriophage T7 RNA polymerase
>Addgene plasmid #42630 | Pet28a_Human_H2B.1 | depositor full sequence | sequence record 57745 | Pet28a_Human_H2B.1 sequence 5625 bps
TGGCGAATGGG
[124 nt withheld, positions 12-135]
C
[91 nt withheld, positions 137-227]
A
[49 nt withheld, positions 229-277]
CCTTTGACGTTGGAGTCCACGTTCTTT
[37 nt withheld, positions 305-341]
ACCCTATCTCGGTCTATTCTTTTGATTTATAAGGGATTTTGCCGATTTCGGCCTATTGGTTAAAAAATGA
GCTGATTTAACAAAAATTTAACGCGAATTTTAACAAAATATTAACGCTTACAATTTAGGTGGCACTTTTC
GGGGAAATGTGCGCGGAACCCCTATTTGTTTATTTTTCTAAATACATTCAAATATGTATCCGCTCATGAA
TTAATTCTTAGAAAAACTCATCGAGCATCAAATGAAACTGCAATTTATTCATATCAGGATTATCAATACC
ATATTTTTGAAAAAGCCGTTTCTGTAATGAAGGAGAAAACTCACCGAGGCAGTTCCATAGGATGGCAAGA
TCCTGGTATCGGTCTGCGATTCCGACTCGTCCAACATCAATACAACCTATTAATTTCCCCTCGTCAAAAA
TAAGGTTATCAAGTGAGAAATCACCATGAGTGACGACTGAATCCGGTGAGAATGGCAAAAGTTTATGCAT
TTCTTTCCAGACTTGTTCAACAGGCCAGCCATTACGCTCGTCATCAAAATCACTCGCATCAACCAAACCG
TTATTCATTCGTGATTGCGCCTGAGCGAGACGAAATACGCGATCGCTGTTAAAAGGACAATTACAAACAG
GAATCGAATGCAACCGGCGCAGGAACACTGCCAGCGCATCAACAATATTTTCACCTGAATCAGGATATTC
TTCTAATACCTGGAATGCTGTTTTCCCGGGGATCGCAGTGGTGAGTAACCATGCATCATCAGGAGTACGG
ATAAAATGCTTGATGGTCGGAAGAGGCATAAATTCCGTCAGCCAGTTTAGTCTGACCATCTCATCTGTAA
CATCATTGGCAACGCTACCTTTGCCATGTTTCAGAAACAACTCTGGCGCATCGGGCTTCCCATACAATCG
ATAGATTGTCGCACCTGATTGCCCGACATTATCGCGAGCCCATTTATACCCATATAAATCAGCATCCATG
TTGGAATTTAATCGCGGCCTAGAGCAAGACGTTTCCCGTTGAATATGGCTCATAACACCCCTTGTATTAC
TGTTTATGTAAGCAGACAGTTTTATTGTTCATGACCAAAATCCCTTAACGTGAGTTTTCGTTCCACTGAG
CGTCAGACCCCGTAGAAAAGATCAAAGGATCTTCTTGAGATCCTTTTTTTCTGCGCGTAATCTGCTGCTT
GCAAACAAAAAAACCACCGCTACCAGCGGTGGTTTGTTTGCCGGATCAAGAGCTACCAACTCTTTTTCCG
AAGGTAACTGGCTTCAGCAGAGCGCAGATACCAAATACTGTCCTTCTAGTGTAGCCGTAGTTAGGCCACC
ACTTCAAGAACTCTGTAGCACCGCCTACATACCTCGCTCTGCTAATCCTGTTACCAGTGGCTGCTGCCAG
TGGCGATAAGTCGTGTCTTACCGGGTTGGACTCAAGACGATAGTTACCGGATAAGGCGCAGCGGTCGGGC
TGAACGGGGGGTTCGTGCACACAGCCCAGCTTGGAGCGAACGACCTACACCGAACTGAGATACCTACAGC
GTGAGCTATGAGAAAGCGCCACGCTTCCCGAAGGGAGAAAGGCGGACAGGTATCCGGTAAGCGGCAGGGT
CGGAACAGGAGAGCGCACGAGGGAGCTTCCAGGGGGAAACGCCTGGTATCTTTATAGTCCTGTCGGGTTT
CGCCACCTCTGACTTGAGCGTCGATTTTTGTGATGCTCGTCAGGGGGGCGGAGCCTATGGAAAAACGCCA
GCAACGCGGCCTTTTTACGGTTCCTGGCCTTTTGCTGGCCTTTTGCTCACATGTTCTTTCCTGCGTTATC
CCCTGATTCTGTGGATAACCGTATTACCGCCTTTGAGTGAGCTGATACCGCTCGCCGCAGCCGAACGACC
GAGCGCAGCGAGTCAGTGAGCGAGGAAGCGGAAGAGCGCCTGATGCGGTATTTTCTCCTTACGCATCTGT
GCGGTATTTCACACCGCATATATGGTGCACTCTCAGTACAATCTGCTCTGATGCCGCATAGTTAAGCCAG
TATACACTCCGCTATCGCTACGTGACTGGGTCATGGCTGCGCCCCGACACCCGCCAACACCCGCTGACGC
GCCCTGACGGGCTTGTCTGCTCCCGGCATCCGCTTACAGACAAGCTGTGACCGTCTCCGGGAGCTGCATG
TGTCAGAGGTTTTCACCGTCATCACCGAAACGCGCGAGGCAGCTGCGGTAAAGCTCATCAGCGTGGTCGT
GAAGCGATTCACAGATGTCTGCCTGTTCATCCGCGTCCAGCTCGTTGAGTTTCTCCAGAAGCGTTAATGT
CTGGCTTCTGATAAAGCGGGCCATGTTAAGGGCGGTTTTTTCCTGTTTGGTCACTGATGCCTCCGTGTAA
GGGGGATTTCTGTTCATGGGGGTAATGATACCGATGAAACGAGAGAGGATGCTCACGATACGGGTTACTG
ATGATGAACATGCCCGGTTACTGGAACGTTGTGAGGGTAAACAACTGGCGGTATGGATGCGGCGGGACCA
GAGAAAAATCACTCAGGGTCAATGCCAGCGCTTCGTTAATACAGATGTAGGTGTTCCACAGGGTAGCCAG
CAGCATCCTGCGATGCAGATCCGGAACATAATGGTGCAGGGCGCTGACTTCCGCGTTTCCAGACTTTACG
AAACACGGAAACCGAAGACCATTCATGTTGTTGCTCAGGTCGCAGACGTTTTGCAGCAGCAGTCGCTTCA
CGTTCGCTCGCGTATCGGTGATTCATTCTGCTAACCAGTAAGGCAACCCCGCCAGCCTAGCCGGGTCCTC
AACGACAGGAGCACGATCATGCGCACCCGTGGGGCCGCCATGCCGGCGATAATGGCCTGCTTCTCGCCGA
AACGTTTGGTGGCGGGACCAGTGACGAAGGCTTGAGCGAGGGCGTGCAAGATTCCGAATACCGCAAGCGA
CAGGCCGATCATCGTCGCGCTCCAGCGAAAGCGGTCCTCGCCGAAAATGACCCAGAGCGCTGCCGGCACC
TGTCCTACGAGTTGCATGATAAAGAAGACAGTCATAAGTGCGGCGACGATAGTCATGCCCCGCGCCCACC
GGAAGGAGCTGACTGGGTTGAAGGCTCTCAAGGGCATCGGTCGAGATCCCGGTGCCTAATGAGTGAGCTA
ACTTACATTAATTGCGTTGCGCTCACTGCCCGCTTTCCAGTCGGGAAACCTGTCGTGCCAGCTGCATTAA
TGAATCGGCCAACGCGCGGGGAGAGGCGGTTTGCGTATTGGGCGCCAGGGTGGTTTTTCTTTTCACCAGT
GAGACGGGCAACAGCTGATTGCCCTTCACCGCCTGGCCCTGAGAGAGTTGCAGCAAGCGGTCCACGCTGG
TTTGCCCCAGCAGGCGAAAATCCTGTTTGATGGTGGTTAACGGCGGGATATAACATGAGCTGTCTTCGGT
ATCGTCGTATCCCACTACCGAGATATCCGCACCAACGCGCAGCCCGGACTCGGTAATGGCGCGCATTGCG
CCCAGCGCCATCTGATCGTTGGCAACCAGCATCGCAGTGGGAACGATGCCCTCATTCAGCATTTGCATGG
TTTGTTGAAAACCGGACATGGCACTCCAGTCGCCTTCCCGTTCCGCTATCGGCTGAATTTGATTGCGAGT
GAGATATTTATGCCAGCCAGCCAGACGCAGACGCGCCGAGACAGAACTTAATGGGCCCGCTAACAGCGCG
ATTTGCTGGTGACCCAATGCGACCAGATGCTCCACGCCCAGTCGCGTACCGTCTTCATGGGAGAAAATAA
TACTGTTGATGGGTGTCTGGTCAGAGACATCAAGAAATAACGCCGGAACATTAGTGCAGGCAGCTTCCAC
AGCAATGGCATCCTGGTCATCCAGCGGATAGTTAATGATCAGCCCACTGACGCGTTGCGCGAGAAGATTG
TGCACCGCCGCTTTACAGGCTTCGACGCCGCTTCGTTCTACCATCGACACCACCACGCTGGCACCCAGTT
GATCGGCGCGAGATTTAATCGCCGCGACAATTTGCGACGGCGCGTGCAGGGCCAGACTGGAGGTGGCAAC
GCCAATCAGCAACGACTGTTTGCCCGCCAGTTGTTGTGCCACGCGGTTGGGAATGTAATTCAGCTCCGCC
ATCGCCGCTTCCACTTTTTCCCGCGTTTTCGCAGAAACGTGGCTGGCCTGGTTCACCACGCGGGAAACGG
TCTGATAAGAGACACCGGCATACTCTGCGACATCGTATAACGTTACTGGTTTCACATTCACCACCCTGAA
TTGACTCTCTTCCGGGCGCTATCATGCCATACCGCGAAAGGTTTTGCGCCATTCGATGGTGTCCGGGATC
TCGACGCTCTCCCTTATGCGACTCCTGCATTAGGAAGCAGCCCAGTAGTAGGTTGAGGCCGTTGAGCACC
GCCGCCGCAAGGAATGGTGCATGCAAGGAGATGGCGCCCAACAGTCCCCCGGCCACGGGGCCTGCCACCA
TACCCACGCCGAAACAAGCGCTCATGAGCCCGAAGTGGCGAGCCCGATCTTCCCCATCGGTGATGTCGGC
GATATAGGCGCCAGCAACCGCACCTGTGGCGCCGGTGATGCCGGCCACGATGCGTCCGGCGTAGAGGATC
GAGATCTCGATCCCGCGAAATTAATACGACTCACTATAGGGGAATTGTGAGCGGATAACAATTCCCCTCT
AGAAATAATTTTGTTTAACTTTAAGAAGGAGATATACCATG
[375 nt withheld, positions 5073-5447]
TAATAAGCGGCCGCACTCGAGCACCACCACCACCACCACTGAGATCCGGCTGCTAACAAAGCCCGAAAGG
AAGCTGAGTTGGCTGCTGCCACCGCTGAGCAATAACTAGCATAACCCCTTGGGGCCTCTAAACGGGTCTT
GAGGGGTTTTTTGCTGAAAGGAGGAACTATATCCGGAT
