>Addgene plasmid #42630 | Pet28a_Human_H2B.1 | addgene partial sequence | sequence record 59450 | T7term 5'-GCTAGTTATTGCTCAGCGG-3'
CTTTCGGGCTTTGTTAGCAGCCGGATCTCAGTGGTGGTGGTGGTGGTGCTCGAGTGCGGCCGCTTATTA
[375 nt withheld, positions 70-444]
CATGGTATATCTCCTTCTTAAAGTTAAACAAAATTATTTCTAGAGGGGAATTGTTATCCGCTCACAATTC
CCCTATAGTGAGTCGTATTAATTTCGCGGGATCGAGATCTCGATCCTCTACGCCGGACGCATCGTGGCCG
GCATCACCGGCGCCACAGGTGCGGTTGCTGGCGCCTATATCGCCGACATCACCGATGGGGAAGATCGGGC
TCGCCACTTCGGGCTCATGAGCGCTTGTTTCGGCGTGGGTATGGTGGCAGGCCCCGTGGCCGGGGGACTG
TTGGGCGCCATCTCCTTGCATGCACCATTCCTTGCGGCGGCGGTGCTCAACGGCCTCAACCTACTACTGG
GCTGCTTCCTAATGCAGGAGTCGCATAAGGGAGAGCGTCGAGATCCCGGACACCATCGAATGGCGCAAAA
CCTTTCGCGGTATGGCATGATAGCGCCCGGAAGAGAGTCAATTCAGGGTGGTGA
